>Addgene plasmid #211243 | pBiT3.1-N_GNB1:1-340 | addgene full sequence | sequence record 425936 | Addgene NGS Result
AAGACGCGTTAATTAAGACGTCGGCAGTGAAAAAAATGCTTTATTTGTGAAATTTGTGATGCTATTGCTT
TATTTGTAACCATTATAAGCTGCAATAAACAAGTTAACAACAACAATTGCATTCATTTTATGTTTCAGGT
TCAGGGGGAGGTGTGGGAGGTTTTTTAAAGCAAGTAAAACCTCTACAAATGTGGTATGGCTGATTATGAT
CCGCGGCCGCAATACGTCGACGTTATCAGCTGACTTCGTACGAGAGCCTAGGATTATGGCGCGCCACTAG
TTATTAATAGTAATCAATTACGGGGTCATTAGTTCATAGCCCATATATGGAGTTCCGCGTTACATAACTT
ACGGTAAATGGCCCGCCTGGCTGACCGCCCAACGACCCCCGCCCATTGACGTCAATAATGACGTATGTTC
CCATAGTAACGCCAATAGGGACTTTCCATTGACGTCAATGGGTGGAGTATTTACGGTAAACTGCCCACTT
GGCAGTACATCAAGTGTATCATATGCCAAGTCCGCCCCCTATTGACGTCAATGACGGTAAATGGCCCGCC
TGGCATTATGCCCAGTACATGACCTTACGGGACTTTCCTACTTGGCAGTACATCTACGTATTAGTCATCG
CTATTACCATGGTGATGCGGTTTTGGCAGTACACCAATGGGCGTGGATAGCGGTTTGACTCACGGGGATT
TCCAAGTCTCCACCCCATTGACGTCAATGGGAGTTTGTTTTGGCACCAAAATCAACGGGACTTTCCAAAA
TGTCGTAATAACCCCGCCCCGTTGACGCAAATGGGCGGTAGGCGTGTACGGTGGGAGGTCTATATAAGCA
GAGCTGGTTTAGTGAACCGTCAGATCACTAGAATCTTTATTGCGGTAGTTTATCACAGTTAAATTGCTAA
CGCAGTCAGTGCTTCTGACACAACAGTCTCGAACTTAAGCTGCAGAAGTTGGTCGTGAGGCACTGGGCAG
GTAAGTATCAAGGTTACAAGACAGGTTTAAGGAGACCAATAGAAACTGGGCTTGTCGAGACAGAGAAGAC
TCTTGCGTTTCTGATAGGCACCTATTGGTCTTACTGACATCCACTTTGCCTTTCTCTCCACAGGTGTCCA
CTCCCAGTTCAATTACAGCTCTTAAGGCTAGAGTATTAATACGACTCACTATAGGGGTTAGCGATCGCCA
TGGTGAGCGGCTGGCGGCTGTTCAAGAAGATTAGCGGGAGCTCCGGTGGCTCGAGCGGT
[1020 nt withheld, positions 1250-2269]
TAATCTAGAGGTCAAGCTTCGGGGGTTTAAACCTGCAGGCATGCAAGCTGATTTGGCTGCTGCCACCGCT
GAGCAAGGCCGCTTCGAGCAGACATGATAAGATACATTGATGAGTTTGGACAAACCACAACTAGAATGCA
GTGAAAAAAATGCTTTATTTGTGAAATTTGTGATGCTATTGCTTTATTTGTAACCATTATAAGCTGCAAT
AAACAAGTTAACAACAACAATTGCATTCATTTTATGTTTCAGGTTCAGGGGGAGATGTGGGAGGTTTTTT
TAAGCAAGTAAAACCTCTACAAATGTGGTAAAATCTTAATTAAGACTTCTAATATAACTTCGTATAGCAT
ACATTATACGAAGTTATGGTTCCACTGTTGACAATTAATCATCGGCATAGTATATCGGCATAGTATAATA
CGACAAGGTGAGGAACTAAACCCAGGAGGCAGATCATGATTGAACAAGATGGATTGCACGCAGGTTCTCC
GGCCGCTTGGGTGGAGAGGCTATTCGGCTATGACTGGGCACAACAGACAATCGGCTGCTCTGATGCCGCC
GTGTTCCGGCTGTCAGCGCAGGGGCGCCCGGTTCTTTTTGTCAAGACCGACCTGTCCGGTGCCCTGAATG
AACTGCAGGACGAGGCAGCGCGGCTATCGTGGCTGGCCACGACGGGCGTTCCTTGCGCAGCTGTGCTCGA
CGTTGTCACTGAAGCGGGAAGGGACTGGCTGCTATTGGGCGAAGTGCCGGGGCAGGATCTCCTGTCATCT
CACCTTGCTCCTGCCGAGAAAGTATCCATCATGGCTGATGCAATGCGGCGGCTGCATACGCTTGATCCGG
CTACCTGCCCATTCGACCACCAAGCGAAACATCGCATCGAGCGAGCACGTACTCGGATGGAAGCCGGTCT
TGTCGATCAGGATGATCTGGACGAAGAGCATCAGGGGCTCGCGCCAGCCGAACTGTTCGCCAGGCTCAAG
GCGCGCATGCCCGACGGCGAGGATCTCGTCGTGACCCATGGCGATGCCTGCTTGCCGAATATCATGGTGG
AAAATGGCCGCTTTTCTGGATTCATCGACTGTGGCCGGCTGGGTGTGGCGGACCGCTATCAGGACATAGC
GTTGGCTACCCGTGATATTGCTGAAGAGCTTGGCGGCGAATGGGCTGACCGCTTCCTCGTGCTTTACGGT
ATCGCCGCTCCCGATTCGCAGCGCATCGCCTTCTATCGCCTTCTTGACGAGTTCTTCTGATTCGAAATGA
CCGACCAAGCGACGCCCAACCGGTATCAGCTCACTCAAAGGCGGTAATACGGTTATCCACAGAATCAGGG
GATAACGCAGGAAAGAACATGTGAGCAAAAGGCCAGCAAAAGGCCAGGAACCGTAAAAAGGCCGCGTTGC
TGGCGTTTTTCCATAGGCTCCGCCCCCCTGACGAGCATCACAAAAATCGACGCTCAAGTCAGAGGTGGCG
AAACCCGACAGGACTATAAAGATACCAGGCGTTTCCCCCTGGAAGCTCCCTCGTGCGCTCTCCTGTTCCG
ACCCTGCCGCTTACCGGATACCTGTCCGCCTTTCTCCCTTCGGGAAGCGTGGCGCTTTCTCATAGCTCAC
GCTGTAGGTATCTCAGTTCGGTGTAGGTCGTTCGCTCCAAGCTGGGCTGTGTGCACGAACCCCCCGTTCA
GCCCGACCGCTGCGCCTTATCCGGTAACTATCGTCTTGAGTCCAACCCGGTAAGACACGACTTATCGCCA
CTGGCAGCAGCCACTGGTAACAGGATTAGCAGAGCGAGGTATGTAGGCGGTGCTACAGAGTTCTTGAAGT
GGTGGCCTAACTACGGCTACACTAGAAGGACAGTATTTGGTATCTGCGCTCTGCTGAAGCCAGTTACCTT
CGGAAAAAGAGTTGGTAGCTCTTGATCCGGCAAACAAACCACCGCTGGTAGCGGTGGTTTTTTTGTTTGC
AAGCAGCAGATTACGCGCAGAAAAAAAGGATTTCAAGAAGATCCTTTGATCTTTTCTACGGGGTCTGACG
CTCAGTGGAACGAAAACTCACGTTAAGGGATTTTGGTCATGAGATTATCAAAAAGGATCTTCACCTAGAT
CCTTTTATAGTCCGGAATCGTCACACAAAAAACCAACACACAGATGTAATGAAAATAAAGATATTTTATT
GCGGCCATCGTGATGGCTAGAGTTTAGCCCTCCCACACATAACCAGAGGGCAGCAATTCACGAATCCCAA
CTGCCGTCGGCTGTCCATCACTGTCCTTCACTATGGCTTTGATCCCAGGATGCAGATCGAGAAGCACCTG
TCGGCACCGTCCGCAGGGGCTCAAGATGCCCCTGTTCTCATTTCCGATCGCGACGATACAAGTCAGGTTG
CCAGCTGCCGCAGCAGCAGCAGTGCCCAGCACCACGAGTTCTGCACAAGGTCCCCCAGTAAAATGATATA
CATTGACACCAGTGAAGATGCGGCCGTCGCTAGAGAGAGCTGCGCTGGCGACGCTGTAGTCTTCAGAGAT
GGGGATGCTGTTGATTGTAGCCGTTGCTCTTTCAATGAGGGTGGATTCTTCTTGAGACAAAGGCTTGGCC
ATGGTGGCGCTAGTGTCAGAAGAATCGAGCTTTTTGCAAAAGCCTAGGCCTCCAAAAAAGCCTCCTCACT
ACTTCTGGAATAGCTCAGAGGCCGAGGCGGCCTCGGCCTCTGCATAAATAAAAAAAATTAGTCAGCCATG
GGGCGGAGAATGGGCGGAACTGGGCGGAGTTAGGGGCGGGATGGGCGGAGTTAGGGGCGGGACTATGGTT
GCTGACTAATTGAGATGCATGCTTTGCATACTTCTGCCTGCTGGGGAGCCTGGGGACTTTCCACACCTGG
TTGCTGACTAATTGAGATGCATGCTTTGCATACTTCTGCCTGCTGGGGAGCCTGGGGACTTTCCACACCC
TAACTGACACACATTCCACAGCTGGTTCTTTCCGCCTCAGAAGGTACCTAACCAAGTTCCTCTTTCAGAG
GTTATTTCAGGCCATGGTGCTGCGC
Features (pLannotate 1.2.2; 17 found; start..end, strand, type, name):
     24..105     -  polyA_signal   SV40 poly(A) signal: SV40 polyadenylation signal
    128..211     -  CDS            large T antigen (fragment): large T antigen from SV40 (simian virus 40)
    276..641     +  enhancer       CMV enhancer: human cytomegalovirus immediate early enhancer
    643..842     +  promoter       CMV promoter: human cytomegalovirus (CMV) immediate early promoter
    981..1113    +  intron         chimeric intron: chimera between introns from human β-globin and immunoglobulin heavy chain genes
   1157..1175    +  promoter       T7 promoter: promoter for bacteriophage T7 RNA polymerase
   1250..2269    +  CDS            GNB1 (sequence withheld): GBB1_BOVIN - Experimental evidence at protein level: Swiss-Prot protein existence level 1. Guanine nucleotide-binding proteins (G proteins) are involved as a modulator or transducer in various transmembrane signaling systems. The beta and gamma chains are required for the GTPase activity, for replacement of GDP by GTP, and for G protein-effector interaction. From Bos taurus (Bovine).
   2300..2318    +  misc_feature   MCS (fragment): pUC18/19 multiple cloning site
   2367..2488    -  polyA_signal   SV40 poly(A) signal: SV40 polyadenylation signal
   2511..2579    -  CDS            large T antigen (fragment): large T antigen from SV40 (simian virus 40)
   2603..2636    +  protein_bind   loxP: Cre-mediated recombination occurs in the 8-bp core sequence (GCATACAT). Cre recombinase
   2646..2693    +  promoter       EM7 promoter: synthetic bacterial promoter&nbsp
   2725..3516    +  CDS            neo: KKA2_KLEPN - Also known as kan, nptII. Experimental evidence at protein level: Swiss-Prot protein existence level 1. Resistance to kanamycin, neomycin, paromomycin, ribostamycin, butirosin and gentamicin B. From Klebsiella pneumoniae.
   3677..4265    -  rep_origin     ori: high-copy-number ColE1/pMB1/pBR322/pUC origin of replication
   4391..4439    -  polyA_signal   poly(A) signal: synthetic polyadenylation signal
   4463..4861    -  CDS            BSD: blasticidin S deaminase; Aspergillus terreus BSD; confers resistance to blasticidin
   4892..5249    -  promoter       SV40 promoter: SV40 enhancer and early promoter
