[The description below was written by a language model from this plasmid's Addgene catalogue record and pLannotate feature annotations shown in this document.]
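Description:
pBiT3.1-N_GNB1:1-340 is a mammalian expression plasmid built on the Promega pBiT3.1-N backbone and encodes full-length, wild-type human GNB1 (the G protein β1 subunit, residues M1–N340; a 1,020 bp insert) fused at its N terminus to the HiBiT peptide through a short glycine/serine linker. The coding sequence derives from a Mammalian Gene Collection clone and was introduced by ligation-independent cloning between XhoI and XbaI sites that remain intact. Automated annotation matches the open reading frame to the bovine GNB1 protein, which reflects the high conservation of this subunit rather than a different source species. Expression is driven by the CMV immediate-early enhancer and promoter, followed by a chimeric β-globin/immunoglobulin intron that aids transcript processing. A T7 promoter lies just upstream of the fusion and serves as a sequencing primer site, and an SV40 polyadenylation signal terminates the transcript.

The plasmid replicates at high copy in E. coli from a ColE1/pUC-type origin. Kanamycin selection comes from a neo (nptII) gene under the bacterial EM7 promoter, preceded by a single loxP site. The catalogue lists neomycin/G418 as the mammalian selectable marker. However, the feature table shows no eukaryotic promoter annotated directly upstream of neo, and it does show a separate SV40 promoter-driven blasticidin S deaminase cassette with a synthetic poly(A) signal, a marker the catalogue entry does not mention.

HiBiT is a small peptide that complements the LgBiT fragment to reconstitute NanoLuc luciferase, so the tagged GNB1 can be quantified by luminescence in cells or lysates. The construct was deposited with a study evaluating the ligandability of WD40 repeat-containing proteins, a class that includes GNB1.
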