Addgene plasmid #211243: pBiT3.1-N_GNB1:1-340
Purpose: Mammalian expression of full-length human GNB1. N-terminal HiBiT tag.
Depositing lab: Cheryl Arrowsmith. Depositing organization: University of Toronto. Publication: A Target Class Ligandability Evaluation of WD40 Repeat-Containing Proteins. Ackloo S, Li F, Szewczyk M, Seitova A, Loppnau P, Zeng H, Xu J, Ahmad S, Arnautova YA, Baghaie AJ, Beldar S, Bolotokova A, Centrella PA, Chau I, Clark MA, Cuozzo JW, Dehghani-Tafti S, Disch JS, Dong A, Dumas A, Feng JA, Ghiabi P, Gibson E, Gilmer J, Goldman B, Green SR, Guie MA, Guilinger JP, Harms N, Herasymenko O, Houliston S, Hutchinson A, Kearnes S, Keefe AD, Kimani SW, Kramer T, Kutera M, Kwak HA, Lento C, Li Y, Liu J, Loup J, Machado RAC, Mulhern CJ, Perveen S, Righetto GL, Riley P, Shrestha S, Sigel EA, Silva M, Sintchak MD, Slakman BL, Taylor RD, Thompson J, Torng W, Underkoffler C, von Rechenberg M, Walsh RT, Watson I, Wilson DJ, Wolf E, Yadav M, Yazdi AK, Zhang J, Zhang Y, Santhakumar V, Edwards AM, Barsyte-Lovejoy D, Schapira M, Brown PJ, Halabelian L, Arrowsmith CH. J Med Chem. 2025 Jan 23;68(2):1092-1112. doi: 10.1021/acs.jmedchem.4c02010. Epub 2024 Nov 4. PubMed 39495097.
Backbone
  Vector backbone: pBiT3.1-N
  Backbone manufacturer: Promega
  Vector type: Mammalian Expression
  Selectable markers: Neomycin (select with G418)
Growth in bacteria
  Bacterial resistance: Kanamycin, 50 μg/mL
  Growth temperature: 37°C
  Growth strain: DH5alpha
  Copy number: High Copy
Gene/Insert
  Gene/Insert name: GNB1:M1-N340
  Species: H. sapiens (human)
  Insert size (bp): 1020
  Mutation: wild type
  Entrez Gene: GNB1 (a.k.a. HG2A, MDS, MRD42)
  Promoter: CMV
  Tag / fusion protein: MVSGWRLFKKISGSSGGSSG (N terminal on insert)
  Cloning method: Ligation Independent Cloning
  Sequencing primers: 5′ T7; 3′ TTGCTCAGCGGTGGCAGCAG
Resource information
  A portion of this plasmid was derived from a plasmid made by: Mammalian Gene Collection (BC008991.1)
Terms and licenses: Academic/Nonprofit Terms; Industry Terms: Not Available to Industry
Depositor comments: 5' Cloning Site: Xho1 (not destroyed), 3' Cloning Site: Xba1 (not destroyed).
How to cite: pBiT3.1-N_GNB1:1-340 was a gift from Cheryl Arrowsmith (Addgene plasmid # 211243 ; http://n2t.net/addgene:211243 ; RRID:Addgene_211243)
