>Addgene plasmid #211243 | pBiT3.1-N_GNB1:1-340 | depositor partial sequence | sequence record 411964 | Insert sequence
[1020 nt withheld, positions 1-1020]
